>Addgene plasmid #126361 | pGWB14-LYX143 | addgene full sequence | sequence record 247500 | Addgene NGS Result
TCGGTCTTGCCTTGCTCGTCGGTGATGTACTTCACCAGCTCCGCGAAGTCGCTCTTCTTGATGGAGCGCA
TGGGGACGTGCTTGGCAATCACGCGCACCCCCCGGCCGTTTTAGCGGCTAAAAAAGTCATGGCTCTGCCC
TCGGGCGGACCACGCCCATCATGACCTTGCCAAGCTCGTCCTGCTTCTCTTCGATCTTCGCCAGCAGGGC
GAGGATCGTGGCATCACCGAACCGCGCCGTGCGCGGGTCGTCGGTGAGCCAGAGTTTCAGCAGGCCGCCC
AGGCGGCCCAGGTCGCCATTGATGCGGGCCAGCTCGCGGACGTGCTCATAGTCCACGACGCCCGTGATTT
TGTAGCCCTGGCCGACGGCCAGCAGGTAGGCCGACAGGCTCATGCCGGCCGCCGCCGCCTTTTCCTCAAT
CGCTCTTCGTTCGTCTGGAAGGCAGTACACCTTGATAGGTGGGCTGCCCTTCCTGGTTGGCTTGGTTTCA
TCAGCCATCCGCTTGCCCTCATCTGTTACGCCGGCGGTAGCCGGCCAGCCTCGCAGAGCAGGATTCCCGT
TGAGCACCGCCAGGTGCGAATAAGGGACAGTGAAGAAGGAACACCCGCTCGCGGGTGGGCCTACTTCACC
TATCCTGCCCGGCTGACGCCGTTGGATACACCAAGGAAAGTCTACACGAACCCTTTGGCAAAATCCTGTA
TATCGTGCGAAAAAGGATGGATATACCGAAAAAATCGCTATAATGACCCCGAAGCAGGGTTATGCAGCGG
AAAAGCGCCACGCTTCCCGAAGGGAGAAAGGCGGACAGGTATCCGGTAAGCGGCAGGGTCGGAACAGGAG
AGCGCACGAGGGAGCTTCCAGGGGGAAACGCCTGGTATCTTTATAGTCCTGTCGGGTTTCGCCACCTCTG
ACTTGAGCGTCGATTTTTGTGATGCTCGTCAGGGGGGCGGAGCCTATGGAAAAACGCCAGCAACGCGGCC
TTTTTACGGTTCCTGGCCTTTTGCTGGCCTTTTGCTCACATGTTCTTTCCTGCGTTATCCCCTGATTCTG
TGGATAACCGTATTACCGCCTTTGAGTGAGCTGATACCGCTCGCCGCAGCCGAACGACCGAGCGCAGCGA
GTCAGTGAGCGAGGAAGCGGAAGAGCGCCAGAAGGCCGCCAGAGAGGCCGAGCGCGGCCGTGAGGCTTGG
ACGCTAGGGCAGGGCATGAAAAAGCCCGTAGCGGGCTGCTACGGGCGTCTGACGCGGTGGAAAGGGGGAG
GGGATGTTGTCTACATGGCTCTGCTGTAGTGAGTGGGTTGCGCTCCGGCAGCGGTCCTGATCAATCGTCA
CCCTTTCTCGGTCCTTCAACGTTCCTGACAACGAGCCTCCTTTTCGCCAATCCATCGACAATCACCGCGA
GTCCCTGCTCGAACGCTGCGTCCGGACCGGCTTCGTCGAAGGCGTCTATCGCGGCCCGCAACAGCGGCGA
GAGCGGAGCCTGTTCAACGGTGCCGCCGCGCTCGCCGGCATCGCTGTCGCCGGCCTGCTCCTCAAGCACG
GCCCCAACAGTGAAGTAGCTGATTGTCATCAGCGCATTGACGGCGTCCCCGGCCGAAAAACCCGCCTCGC
AGAGGAAGCGAAGCTGCGCGTCGGCCGTTTCCATCTGCGGTGCGCCCGGTCGCGTGCCGGCATGGATGCG
CGCGCCATCGCGGTAGGCGAGCAGCGCCTGCCTGAAGCTGCGGGCATTCCCGATCAGAAATGAGCGCCAG
TCGTCGTCGGCTCTCGGCACCGAATGCGTATGATTCTCCGCCAGCATGGCTTCGGCCAGTGCGTCGAGCA
GCGCCCGCTTGTTCCTGAAGTGCCAGTAAAGCGCCGGCTGCTGAACCCCCAACCGTTCCGCCAGTTTGCG
TGTCGTCAGACCGTCTACGCCGACCTCGTTCAACAGGTCCAGGGCGGCACGGATCACTGTATTCGGCTGC
AACTTTGTCATGCTTGACACTTTATCACTGATAAACATAATATGTCCACCAACTTATCAGTGATAAAGAA
TCCGCGCGTTCAATCGGACCAGCGGAGGCTGGTCCGGAGGCCAGACGTGAAACCCAACATACCCCTGATC
GTAATTCTGAGCACTGTCGCGCTCGACGCTGTCGGCATCGGCCTGATTATGCCGGTGCTGCCGGGCCTCC
TGCGCGATCTGGTTCACTCGAACGACGTCACCGCCCACTATGGCATTCTGCTGGCGCTGTATGCGTTGGT
GCAATTTGCCTGCGCACCTGTGCTGGGCGCGCTGTCGGATCGTTTCGGGCGGCGGCCAATCTTGCTCGTC
TCGCTGGCCGGCGCCAGATCTGGGGAACCCTGTGGTTGGCATGCACATACAAATGGACGAACGGATAAAC
CTTTTCACGCCCTTTTAAATATCCGATTATTCTAATAAACGCTCTTTTCTCTTAGGTTTACCCGCCAATA
TATCCTGTCAAACACTGATAGTTTAAACGTTGCGATTAAGAATTCGAGCTCGGTACCCCCCTACTCCAAA
AATGTCAAAGATACAGTCTCAGAAGACCAAAGGGCTATTGAGACTTTTCAACAAAGGGTAATTTCGGGAA
ACCTCCTCGGATTCCATTGCCCAGCTATCTGTCACTTCATCGAAAGGACAGTAGAAAAGGAAGGTGGCTC
CTACAAATGCCATCATTGCGATAAAGGAAAGGCTATCATTCAAGATGCCTCTGCCGACAGTGGTCCCAAA
GATGGACCCCCACCCACGAGGAGCATCGTGGAAAAAGAAGACGTTCCAACCACGTCTTCAAAGCAAGTGG
ATTGATGTGACATCTCCACTGACGTAAGGGATGACGCACAATCCCACTATCCTTCGCAAGACCCTTCCTC
TATATAAGGAAGTTCATTTCATTTGGAGAGGACAGCCCAAGCTTCGACTCTAGAGGATCCCCTTAAATCG
ATATGGAACGAGCTATACAAGGAAACGACGCTAGGGAACAAGCTAACAGTGAACGTTGGGATGGAGGATC
AGGAGGTACCACTTCTCCCTTCAAACTTCCTGACGAAAGTCCGAGTTGGACTGAGTGGCGGCTACATAAC
GATGAGACGAATTCGAATCAAGATAATCCCCTTGGTTTCAAGGAAAGCTGGGGTTTCGGGAAAGTTGTAT
TTAAGAGATATCTCAGATACGACAGGACGGAAGCTTCACTGCACAGAGTCCTTGGATCTTGGACGGGAGA
TTCGGTTAACTATGCAGCATCTCGATTTTTCGGTTTCGACCAGATCGGATGTACCTATAGTATTCGGTTT
CGAGGAGTTAGTATCACCGTTTCTGGAGGGTCTCGAACTCTTCAGCATCTCTGTGAGATGGCAATTCGGT
CTAAGCAAGAACTGCTACAGCTTGCCCCAATCGAAGTGGAAAGTAATGTATCAAGAGGATGCCCTGAAGG
TACTCAAACCTTCGAAAAAGAAAGCGAGTAAGTCGAGGGCGAGCTCGAATTCGGTACGCTGAAATCACCA
GTCTCTCTCTACAAATCTATCTCTCTCTATTTTCTCCATAAATAATGTGTGAGTAGTTTCCCGATAAGGG
AAATTAGGGTTCTTATAGGGTTTCGCTCATGTGTTGAGCATATAAGAAACCCTTAGTATGTATTTGTATT
TGTAAAATACTTCTATCAATAAAATTTCTAATTCCTAAAACCAAAATCCAGTACTAAAATCCAGATCTCC
CTGCAGGTCCCCAGATTAGCCTTTTCAATTTCAGAAAGAATGCTAACCCACAGATGGTTAGAGAGGCTTA
CGCAGCAGGTCTCATCAAGACGATCTACCCGAGCAATAATCTCCAGGAAATCAAATACCTTCCCAAGAAG
GTTAAAGATGCAGTCAAAAGATTCAGGACTAACTGCATCAAGAACACAGAGAAAGATATATTTCTCAAGA
TCAGAAGTACTATTCCAGTATGGACGATTCAAGGCTTGCTTCACAAACCAAGGCAAGTAATAGAGATTGG
AGTCTCTAAAAAGGTAGTTCCCACTGAATCAAAGGCCATGGAGTCAAAGATTCAAATAGAGGACCTAACA
GAACTCGCCGTAAAGACTGGCGAACAGTTCATACAGAGTCTCTTACGACTCAATGACAAGAAGAAAATCT
TCGTCAACATGGTGGAGCACGACACACTTGTCTACTCCAAAAATATCAAAGATACAGTCTCAGAAGACCA
AAGGGCAATTGAGACTTTTCAACAAAGGGTAATATCCGGAAACCTCCTCGGATTCCATTGCCCAGCTATC
TGTCACTTTATTGTGAAGATAGTGGAAAAGGAAGGTGGCTCCTACAAATGCCATCATTGCGATAAAGGAA
AGGCCATCGTTGAAGATGCCTCTGCCGACAGTGGTCCCAAAGATGGACCCCCACCCACGAGGAGCATCGT
GGAAAAAGAAGACGTTCCAACCACGTCTTCAAAGCAAGTGGATTGATGTGATATCTCCACTGACGTAAGG
GATGACGCACAATCCCACTATCCTTCGCAAGACCCTTCCTCTATATAAGGAAGTTCATTTCATTTGGAGA
GAACACGGGGGACAAGTTTGTACAAAAAAGCAGGCTCCACCACTAGTATGGCTGGGTTCTTTTCACTAGG
TGGAGGAGCTGCAAGTAGCAGCCAAGCCCAAGACCAGCAGCACCAACAAAGCACCAATAATCCTCCCACT
GAAATTAGTCCAGAAAGTTGGTTCTTGTACAGAAATGATCAAGAGTTACCTACATACAGAGGCTTCGAAC
TATGGCAAACTAGTAATTCCCAGCCTCAGATTCGGCACCCAATTAATCCGCTTCAAGATCTTTATCCCAC
TGCGGCTGTTGGATTAGGTGTCGGGCCGAGCCGCAGCGGCTTTACTATGACTGCGGCTCGACCAGATCAT
GACCCTTCTTCGGGAGGATTGGTCATGATGAGAAGTGGGGGAGGTGGAATTAGCTGCCAAGATTGTGGGA
ACCAAGCGAAGAAAGATTGTGAACACATGAGATGTAGGACTTGTTGCAAGAGCCGAGGCTTTCAATGCCA
AACCCATGTGAAAAGCACTTGGGTTCCAGCGGCTAAAAGGAGAGAAAGGCAACAGCTCTCTACTTTACAG
CAGCAGCAAGAAGAACAACAGCAGCCACAACAGCAAACACGGCAGCTGCACATAGATAATAACCCCAAAA
GGCAAAGAGAGGATCCAAGTTCTTCCTCTCTTGTTTGCACTCGTATATTGCCTTCTAGTACTTCTGGGTT
AGAGGTGGGGAATTTTCCAGCTAAAGTAAGTTCAACTGCCGTATTTCACTGCGTTCGGATGAGTTCCGTT
GATGATGTTGAGGATCAATTTGCTTATCAAACAGCTGTGAACATTGGCGGACACGTATTTAAAGGGATTT
TATACGATCAAGGTCCTGAGAATCAGTACATGGCTGCTGGTGAAAGCTCTTCCGCCGGTGGAAGTGCTAG
TCACCACCATAATCTTATTGGTGCTGCAGGCACCGCCACCTCAGCAGCCACGACTTCCGCCAGTGGTCGC
GGTGCAGCTGCACCACCCGAAGCCTCACCTTATCTTGACCCGTCTTTATATCCAGCTCCCATCAATACTT
TCATGGCTGGTACGCAATTCTTTCCACCTCCAAGATCTCCCGGGGACCCAGCTTTCTTGTACAAAGTGGT
TGATAACAGCGGGTTAATTAACATCTTTTACCCATACGATGTTCCTGACTATGCGGGCTATCCCTATGAC
GTCCCGGACTATGCAGGATCCTATCCATATGACGTTCCAGATTACGCTGCTCAGTGCAGCGCTTAGAGCT
CGAATTTCCCCGATCGTTCAAACATTTGGCAATAAAGTTTCTTAAGATTGAATCCTGTTGCCGGTCTTGC
GATGATTATCATATAATTTCTGTTGAATTACGTTAAGCATGTAATAATTAACATGTAATGCATGACGTTA
TTTATGAGATGGGTTTTTATGATTAGAGTCCCGCAATTATACATTTAATACGCGATAGAAAACAAAATAT
AGCGCGCAAACTAGGATAAATTATCGCGCGCGGTGTCATCTATGTTACTAGATCGGGAATTAGCTTCATC
AACGCAAGACATGCGCACGACCGTCTGACAGGAGAGGAATTTCCGACGAGCACAGAAAGGACTTGCTCTT
GGACGTAGGCCTATTTCTCAGGCACATGTATCAAGTGTTCGGACGTGGGTTTTCGATGGTGTATCAGCCG
CCGCCAACTGGGAGATGAGGAGGCTTTCTTGGGGGGCAGTCAGCAGTTCATTTCACAAGACAGAGGAACT
TGTAAGGAGATGCACTGATTTATCTTGGCGCAAACCAGCAGGACGAATTAGTGGGAATAGCCCGCGAATA
TCTAAGTTATGCCTGTCGGCATGAGCAGAAACTTCCAATTCGAAACAGTTTGGAGAGGTTGTTTTTGGGC
ATACCTTTTGTTAGTCAGCCTCTCGATTGCTCATCGTCATTACACAGTACCGAAGTTTGATCGATCTAGT
AACATAGATGACACCGCGCGCGATAATTTATCCTAGTTTGCGCGCTATATTTTGTTTTCTATCGCGTATT
AAATGTATAATTGCGGGACTCTAATCATAAAAACCCATCTCATAAATAACGTCATGCATTACATGTTAAT
TATTACATGCTTAACGTAATTCAACAGAAATTATATGATAATCATCGCAAGACCGGCAACAGGATTCAAT
CTTAAGAAACTTTATTGCCAAATGTTTGAACGATCTGCTTCGACGCACTCCTTCTTTACTCCACCATCTC
GTCCTTATTGAAAACGTGGGTAGCACCAAAACGAATCAAGTCGCTGGAACTGAAGTTACCAATCACGCTG
GATGATTTGCCAGTTGGATTAATCTTGCCTTTCCCCGCATGAATAATATTGATGAATGCATGCGTGAGGG
GTATTTCGATTTTGGCAATAGCTGCAATTGCCGCGACATCCTCCAACGAGCATAATTCTTCAGAAAAATA
GCGATGTTCCATGTTGTCAGGGCATGCATGATGCACGTTATGAGGTGACGGTGCTAGGCAGTATTCCCTC
AAAGTTTCATAGTCAGTATCATATTCATCATTGCATTCCTGCAAGAGAGAATTGAGACGCAATCCACACG
CTGCGGCAACCTTCCGGCGTTCGTGGTCTATTTGCTCTTGGACGTTGCAAACGTAAGTGTTGGATCCCGG
TCGGCATCTACTCTATTCCTTTGCCCTCGGACGAGTGCTGGGGCGTCGGTTTCCACTATCGGCGAGTACT
TCTACACAGCCATCGGTCCAGACGGCCGCGCTTCTGCGGGCGATTTGTGTACGCCCGACAGTCCCGGCTC
CGGATCGGACGATTGCGTCGCATCGACCCTGCGCCCAAGCTGCATCATCGAAATTGCCGTCAACCAAGCT
CTGATAGAGTTGGTCAAGACCAATGCGGAGCATATACGCCCGGAGCCGCGGCGATCCTGCAAGCTCCGGA
TGCCTCCGCTCGAAGTAGCGCGTCTGCTGCTCCATACAAGCCAACCACGGCCTCCAGAAGAAGATGTTGG
CGACCTCGTATTGGGAATCCCCGAACATCGCCTCGCTCCAGTCAATGACCGCTGTTATGCGGCCATTGTC
CGTCAGGACATTGTTGGAGCCGAAATCCGCGTGCACGAGGTGCCGGACTTCGGGGCAGTCCTCGGCCCAA
AGCATCAGCTCATCGAGAGCCTGCGCGACGGACGCACTGACGGTGTCGTCCATCACAGTTTGCCAGTGAT
ACACATGGGGATCAGCAATCGCGCATATGAAATCACGCCATGTAGTGTATTGACCGATTCCTTGCGGTCC
GAATGGGCCGAACCCGCTCGTCTGGCTAAGATCGGCCGCAGCGATCGCATCCATGGCCTCCGCGACCGGC
TGCAGAACAGCGGGCAGTTCGGTTTCAGGCAGGTCTTGCAACGTGACACCCTGTGCACGGCGGGAGATGC
AATAGGTCAGGCTCTCGCTGAATTCCCCAATGTCAAGCACTTCCGGAATCGGGAGCGCGGCCGATGCAAA
GTGCCGATAAACATAACGATCTTTGTAGAAACCATCGGCGCAGCTATTTACCCGCAGGACATATCCACGC
CCTCCTACATCGAAGCTGAAAGCACGAGATTCTTCGCCCTCCGAGAGCTGCATCAGGTCGGAGACGCTGT
CGAACTTTTCGATCAGAAACTTCTCGACAGACGTCGCGGTGAGTTCAGGCTTTTTCATATCGGGGTCGTC
CTCTCCAAATGAAATGAACTTCCTTATATAGAGGAAGGGTCTTGCGAAGGATAGTGGGATTGTGCGTCAT
CCCTTACGTCAGTGGAGATATCACATCAATCCACTTGCTTTGAAGACGTGGTTGGAACGTCTTCTTTTTC
CACGATGCTCCTCGTGGGTGGGGGTCCATCTTTGGGACCACTGTCGGCAGAGGCATCTTGAACGATAGCC
TTTCCTTTATCGCAATGATGGCATTTGTAGGTGCCACCTTCCTTTTCTACTGTCCTTTTGATGAAGTGAC
AGATAGCTGGGCAATGGAATCCGAGGAGGTTTCCCGATATTACCCTTTGTTGAAAAGTCTCAATAGCCCT
TTGGTCTTCTGAGACTGTATCTTTGATATTCTTGGAGTAGACGAGAGTGTCGTGCTCCACCATGTTGACG
GATCTCTAGGACGCGTCGACGCGTCGACGCGTCGACGCGTCGACGCGTCCTAGAAGCTAATTCACTGGCC
GTCGTTTTACAACGTCGTGACTGGGAAAACCCTGGCGTTACCCAACTTAATCGCCTTGCAGCACATCCCC
CTTTCGCCAGCTGGCGTAATAGCGAAGAGGCCCGCACCGATCGCCCTTCCCAACAGTTGCGCAGCCTGAA
TG
[44 nt withheld, positions 8893-8936]
C
[141 nt withheld, positions 8938-9078]
CCTTTGACGTTGGAGTCCACGTTCTTT
[37 nt withheld, positions 9106-9142]
ACCCTATCTCGGGCTATTCTTTTGATTTATAAGGGATTTTGCCGATTTCGGAACCACCATCAAACAGGAT
TTTCGCCTGCTGGGGCAAACCAGCGTGGACCGCTTGCTGCAACTCTCTCAGGGCCAGGCGGTGAAGGGCA
ATCAGCTGTTGCCCGTCTCACTGGTGAAAAGAAAAACCACCCCAGTACATTAAAAACGTCCGCAATGTGT
TATTAAGTTGTCTAAGCGTCAATTTGTTTACACCACAATATATCCTGCCACCAGCCAGCCAACAGCTCCC
CGACCGGCAGCTCGGCACAAAATCACCACTCGATACAGGCAGCCCATCAGTCCGGGACGGCGTCAGCGGG
AGAGCCGTTGTAAGGCGGCAGACTTTGCTCATGTTACCGATGCTATTCGGAAGAACGGCAACTAAGCTGC
CGGGTTTGAAACACGGATGATCTCGCGGAGGGTAGCATGTTGATTGTAACGATGACAGAGCGTTGCTGCC
TGTGATCAAATATCATCTCCCTCGCAGAGATCCGAATTATCAGCCTTCTTATTCATTTCTCGCTTAACCG
TGACAGGCTGTCGATCTTGAGAACTATGCCGACATAATAGGAAATCGCTGGATAAAGCCGCTGAGGAAGC
TGAGTGGCGCTATTTCTTTAGAAGTGAACGTTGACGATATCAACTCCCCTATCCATTGCTCACCGAATGG
TACAGGTCGGGGACCCGAAGTTCCGACTGTCGGCCTGATGCATCCCCGGCTGATCGACCCCAGATCTGGG
GCTGAGAAAGCCCAGTAAGGAAACAACTGTAGGTTCGAGTCGCGAGATCCCCCGGAACCAAAGGAAGTAG
GTTAAACCCGCTCCGATCAGGCCGAGCCACGCCAGGCCGAGAACATTGGTTCCTGTAGGCATCGGGATTG
GCGGATCAAACACTAAAGCTACTGGAACGAGCAGAAGTCCTCCGGCCGCCAGTTGCCAGGCGGTAAAGGT
GAGCAGAGGCACGGGAGGTTGCCACTTGCGGGTCAGCACGGTTCCGAACGCCATGGAAACCGCCCCCGCC
AGGCCCGCTGCGACGCCGACAGGATCTAGCGCTGCGTTTGGTGTCAACACCAACAGCGCCACGCCCGCAG
TTCCGCAAATAGCCCCCAGGACCGCCATCAATCGTATCGGGCTACCTAGCAGAGCGGCAGAGATGAACAC
GACCATCAGCGGCTGCACAGCGCCTACCGTCGCCGCGACCCCGCCCGGCAGGCGGTAGACCGAAATAAAC
AACAAGCTCCAGAATAGCGAAATATTAAGTGCGCCGAGGATGAAGATGCGCATCCACCAGATTCCCGTTG
GAATCTGTCGGACGATCATCACGAGCAATAAACCCGCCGGCAACGCCCGCAGCAGCATACCGGCGACCCC
TCGGCCTCGCTGTTCGGGCTCCACGAAAACGCCGGACAGATGCGCCTTGTGAGCGTCCTTGGGGCCGTCC
TCCTGTTTGAAGACCGACAGCCCAATGATCTCGCCGTCGATGTAGGCGCCGAATGCCACGGCATCTCGCA
ACCGTTCAGCGAACGCCTCCATGGGCTTTTTCTCCTCGTGCTCGTAAACGGACCCGAACATCTCTGGAGC
TTTCTTCAGGGCCGACAATCGGATCTCGCGGAAATCCTGCACGTCGGCCGCTCCAAGCCGTCGAATCTGA
GCCTTAATCACAATTGTCAATTTTAATCCTCTGTTTATCGGCAGTTCGTAGAGCGCGCCGTGCGTCCCGA
GCGATACTGAGCGAAGCAAGTGCGTCGAGCAGTGCCCGCTTGTTCCTGAAATGCCAGTAAAGCGCTGGCT
GCTGAACCCCCAGCCGGAACTGACCCCACAAGGCCCTAGCGTTTGCAATGCACCAGGTCATCATTGACCC
AGGCGTGTTCCACCAGGCCGCTGCCTCGCAACTCTTCGCAGGCTTCGCCGACCTGCTCGCGCCACTTCTT
CACGCGGGTGGAATCCGATCCGCACATGAGGCGGAAGGTTTCCAGCTTGAGCGGGTACGGCTCCCGGTGC
GAGCTGAAATAGTCGAACATCCGTCGGGCCGTCGGCGACAGCTTGCGGTACTTCTCCCATATGAATTTCG
TGTAGTGGTCGCCAGCAAACAGCACGACGATTTCCTCGTCGATCAGGACCTGGCAACGGGACGTTTTCTT
GCCACGGTCCAGGACGCGGAAGCGGTGCAGCAGCGACACCGATTCCAGGTGCCCAACGCGGTCGGACGTG
AAGCCCATCGCCGTCGCCTGTAGGCGCGACAGGCATTCCTCGGCCTTCGTGTAATACCGGCCATTGATCG
ACCAGCCCAGGTCCTGGCAAAGCTCGTAGAACGTGAAGGTGATCGGCTCGCCGATAGGGGTGCGCTTCGC
GTACTCCAACACCTGCTGCCACACCAGTTCGTCATCGTCGGCCCGCAGCTCGACGCCGGTGTAGGTGATC
TTCACGTCCTTGTTGACGTGGAAAATGACCTTGTTTTGCAGCGCCTCGCGCGGGATTTTCTTGTTGCGCG
TGGTGAACAGGGCAGAGCGGGCCGTGTCGTTTGGCATCGCTCGCATCGTGTCCGGCCACGGCGCAATATC
GAACAAGGAAAGCTGCATTTCCTTGATCTGCTGCTTCGTGTGTTTCAGCAACGCGGCCTGCTTGGCCTCG
CTGACCTGTTTTGCCAGGTCCTCGCCGGCGGTTTTTCGCTTCTTGGTCGTCATAGTTCCTCGCGTGTCGA
TGGTCATCGACTTCGCCAAACCTGCCGCCTCCTGTTCGAGACGACGCGAACGCTCCACGGCGGCCGATGG
CGCGGGCAGGGCAGGGGGAGCCAGTTGCACGCTGTCGCGCTCGATCTTGGCCGTAGCTTGCTGGACCATC
GAGCCGACGGACTGGAAGGTTTCGCGGGGCGCACGCATGACGGTGCGGCTTGCGATGGTTTCGGCATCCT
CGGCGGAAAACCCCGCGTCGATCAGTTCTTGCCTGTATGCCTTCCGGTCAAACGTCCGATTCATTCACCC
TCCTTGCGGGATTGCCCCGACTCACGCCGGGGCAATGTGCCCTTATTCCTGATTTGACCCGCCTGGTGCC
TTGGTGTCCAGATAATCCACCTTATCGGCAATGAAGTCGGTCCCGTAGACCGTCTGGCCGTCCTTCTCGT
ACTTGGTATTCCGAATCTTGCCCTGCACGAATACCAGCGACCCCTTGCCCAAATACTTGCCGTGGGCCTC
GGCCTGAGAGCCAAAACACTTGATGCGGAAGAAGTCGGTGCGCTCCTGCTTGTCGCCGGCATCGTTGCGC
CACATCTAGGTACTAAAACAATTCATCCAGTAAAATATAATATTTTATTTTCTCCCAATCAGGCTTGATC
CCCAGTAAGTCAAAAAATAGCTCGACATACTGTTCTTCCCCGATATCCTCCCTGATCGACCGGACGCAGA
AGGCAATGTCATACCACTTGTCCGCCCTGCCGCTTCTCCCAAGATCAATAAAGCCACTTACTTTGCCATC
TTTCACAAAGATGTTGCTGTCTCCCAGGTCGCCGTGGGAAAAGACAAGTTCCTCTTCGGGCTTTTCCGTC
TTTAAAAAATCATACAGCTCGCGCGGATCTTTAAATGGAGTGTCTTCTTCCCAGTTTTCGCAATCCACAT
CGGCCAGATCGTTATTCAGTAAGTAATCCAATTCGGCTAAGCGGCTGTCTAAGCTATTCGTATAGGGACA
ATCCGATATGTCGATGGAGTGAAAGAGCCTGATGCACTCCGCATACAGCTCGATAATCTTTTCAGGGCTT
TGTTCATCTTCATACTCTTCCGAGCAAAGGACGCCATCGGCCTCACTCATGAGCAGATTGCTCCAGCCAT
CATGCCGTTCAAAGTGCAGGACCTTTGGAACAGGCAGCTTTCCTTCCAGCCATAGCATCATGTCCTTTTC
CCGTTCCACATCATAGGTGGTCCCTTTATACCGGCTGTCCGTCATTTTTAAATATAGGTTTTCATTTTCT
CCCACCAGCTTATATACCTTAGCAGGAGACATTCCTTCCGTATCTTTTACGCAGCGGTATTTTTCGATCA
GTTTTTTCAATTCCGGTGATATTCTCATTTTAGCCATTTATTATTTCCTTCCTCTTTTCTACAGTATTTA
AAGATACCCCAAGAAGCTAATTATAACAAGACGAACTCCAATTCACTGTTCCTTGCATTCTAAAACCTTA
AATACCAGAAAACAGCTTTTTCAAAGTTGTTTTCAAAGTTGGCGTATAACATAGTATCGACGGAGCCGAT
TTTGAAACCACAATTATGGGTGATGCTGCCAACTTACTGATTTAGTGTATGATGGTGTTTTTGAGGTGCT
CCAGTGGCTTCTGTTTCTATCAGCTGTCCCTCCTGTTCAGCTACTGACGGGGTGGTGCGTAACGGCAAAA
GCACCGCCGGACATCAGCGCTATCTCTGCTCTCACTGCCGTAAAACATGGCAACTGCAGTTCACTTACAC
CGCTTCTCAACCCGGTACGCACCAGAAAATCATTGATATGGCCATGAATGGCGTTGGATGCCGGGCAACA
GCCCGCATTATGGGCGTTGGCCTCAACACGATTTTACGTCACTTAAAAAACTCAGGCCGCAGTCGGTAAC
CTCGCGCATACAGCCGGGCAGTGACGTCATCGTCTGCGCGGAAATGGACGAACAGTGGGGCTATGTCGGG
GCTAAATCGCGCCAGCGCTGGCTGTTTTACGCGTATGACAGTCTCCGGAAGACGGTTGTTGCGCACGTAT
TCGGTGAACGCACTATGGCGACGCTGGGGCGTCTTATGAGCCTGCTGTCACCCTTTGACGTGGTGATATG
GATGACGGATGGCTGGCCGCTGTATGAATCCCGCCTGAAGGGAAAGCTGCACGTAATCAGCAAGCGATAT
ACGCAGCGAATTGAGCGGCATAACCTGAATCTGAGGCAGCACCTGGCACGGCTGGGACGGAAGTCGCTGT
CGTTCTCAAAATCGGTGGAGCTGCATGACAAAGTCATCGGGCATTATCTGAACATAAAACACTATCAATA
AGTTGGAGTCATTACCCAATTATGATAGAATTTACAAGCTATAAGGTTATTGTCCTGGGTTTCAAGCATT
AGTCCATGCAAGTTTTTATGCTTTGCCCATTCTATAGATATATTGATAAGCGCGCTGCCTATGCCTTGCC
CCCTGAAATCCTTACATACGGCGATATCTTCTATATAAAAGATATATTATCTTATCAGTATTGTCAATAT
ATTCAAGGCAATCTGCCTCCTCATCCTCTTCATCCTCTTCGTCTTGGTAGCTTTTTAAATATGGCGCTTC
ATAGAGTAATTCTGTAAAGGTCCAATTCTCGTTTTCATACCTCGGTATAATCTTACCTATCACCTCAAAT
GGTTCGCTGGGTTTATCGCACCCCCGAACACGAGCACGGCACCCGCGACCACTATGCCAAGAATGCCCAA
GGTAAAAATTGCCGGCCCCGCCATGAAGTCCGTGAATGCCCCGACGGCCGAAGTGAAGGGCAGGCCGCCA
CCCAGGCCGCCGCCCTCACTGCCCGGCACCTGGTCGCTGAATGTCGATGCCAGCACCTGCGGCACGTCAA
TGCTTCCGGGCGTCGCGCTCGGGCTGATCGCCCATCCCGTTACTGCCCCGATCCCGGCAATGGCAAGGAC
TGCCAGCGCTGCCATTTTTGGGGTGAGGCCGTTCGCGGCCGAGGGGCGCAGCCCCTGGGGGGATGGGAGG
CCCGCGTTAGCGGGCCGGGAGGGTTCGAGAAGGGGGGGCACCCCCCTTCGGCGTGCGCGGTCACGCGCAC
AGGGCGCAGCCCTGGTTAAAAACAAGGTTTATAAATATTGGTTTAAAAGCAGGTTAAAAGACAGGTTAGC
GGTGGCCGAAAAACGGGCGGAAACCCTTGCAAATGCTGGATTTTCTGCCTGTGGACAGCCCCTCAAATGT
CAATAGGTGCGCCCCTCATCTGTCAGCACTCTGCCCCTCAAGTGTCAAGGATCGCGCCCCTCATCTGTCA
GTAGTCGCGCCCCTCAAGTGTCAATACCGCAGGGCACTTATCCCCAGGCTTGTCCACATCATCTGTGGGA
AACTCGCGTAAAATCAGGCGTTTTCGCCGATTTGCGAGGCTGGCCAGCTCCACGTCGCCGGCCGAAATCG
AGCCTGCCCCTCATCTGTCAACGCCGCGCCGGGTGAGTCGGCCCCTCAAGTGTCAACGTCCGCCCCTCAT
CTGTCAGTGAGGGCCAAGTTTTCCGCGAGGTATCCACAACGCCGGCGGCCGCGGTGTCTCGCACACGGCT
TCGACGGCGTTTCTGGCGCGTTTGCAGGGCCATAGACGGCCGCCAGCCCAGCGGCGAGGGCAACCAGCCC
GGTGAGCGTCGGAAAGGCGC
Features (pLannotate 1.2.2; 36 found; start..end, strand, type, name):
      3..89      -  CDS            traI (fragment): TRAI6_ECOLX - Experimental evidence at protein level: Swiss-Prot protein existence level 1. The initiation process of transfer DNA synthesis requires the interaction of at least three plasmid-specific components (TraH, I, and J) at the transfer origin resulting in the assembly of a specialised nucleoprotein complex - the relaxosome. Site- and strand-specific cleavage at the transfer origin is dependent on TraI and TraJ. From Escherichia coli.
    127..498     -  CDS            traJ: oriT-recognizing protein; traJ
    531..640     -  oriT           oriT: incP origin of transfer
    772..962     +  rep_origin     ori (fragment): high-copy-number ColE1/pMB1/pBR322/pUC origin of replication
   1321..1971    -  CDS            TetR: tetracycline resistance regulatory protein; tetR
   2077..2326    +  CDS            TcR (fragment): tetracycline efflux protein; tetA; confers resistance to tetracycline
   2436..2460    -  misc_feature   RB T-DNA repeat: right border repeat from nopaline C58 T-DNA
   2490..2508    +  misc_feature   MCS (fragment): pUC18/19 multiple cloning site
   2559..2904    +  promoter       CaMV 35S promoter: strong constitutive promoter from cauliflower mosaic virus
   2856..2902    +  promoter       minimal CaMV 35S promoter: minimal 35S promoter from cauliflower mosaic virus
   2914..2932    -  misc_feature   MCS (fragment): pUC18/19 multiple cloning site
   2943..3458    +  CDS            P19_TBSVC: Experimental evidence at protein level: Swiss-Prot protein existence level 1. Acts as a suppressor of RNA-mediated gene silencing, also known as post-transcriptional gene silencing (PTGS), a mechanism of plant viral defense that limits the accumulation of viral RNAs. Binds to short interfering RNAs (siRNAs) with high affinity. Acts as a molecular caliper to specifically select siRNAs based on the length of the duplex region of the RNA (By similarity). From Tomato bushy stunt virus (strain Cherry) (TBSV).
   3531..3707    +  polyA_signal   CaMV poly(A) signal: cauliflower mosaic virus polyadenylation signal
   4210..4551    +  promoter       CaMV 35S promoter: strong constitutive promoter from cauliflower mosaic virus
   4562..4586    +  protein_bind   attB1: mutant version of attB; recombination site for the Gateway® BP reaction BP Clonase™
   4598..5638    +  CDS            SRS1 (fragment): SRS1_ARATH - Also known as STY1. Experimental evidence at protein level: Swiss-Prot protein existence level 1. Transcription activator that binds DNA on 5'-ACTCTAC-3' and promotes auxin homeostasis-regulating gene expression (e.g. YUC genes), as well as genes affecting stamen development, cell expansion and timing of flowering. Synergistically with other SHI-related proteins, regulates gynoecium, stamen and leaf development in a dose-dependent manner, controlling apical-basal patterning. Promotes style and stigma formation, and influences vascular development during gynoecium development. May
   5646..5670    -  protein_bind   attB2: mutant version of attB; recombination site for the Gateway® BP reaction BP Clonase™
   5699..5788    +  CDS            3xHA: three tandem HA epitope tags
   5822..6074    +  terminator     NOS terminator: nopaline synthase terminator and poly(A) signal
   6503..6755    -  terminator     NOS terminator: nopaline synthase terminator and poly(A) signal
   6779..7207    -  CDS            nos (fragment): DHNO_AGRT7 - Protein inferred from homology: Swiss-Prot protein existence level 3. From Agrobacterium tumefaciens (strain T37).
   7223..8248    -  CDS            HygR: aminoglycoside phosphotransferase from E. coli; aph(4)-Ia; confers resistance to hygromycin
   8258..8602    -  promoter       CaMV 35S promoter: strong constitutive promoter from cauliflower mosaic virus
   8259..8305    -  promoter       minimal CaMV 35S promoter: minimal 35S promoter from cauliflower mosaic virus
   8740..8895    +  CDS            lacZα (fragment) (sequence partly withheld): LacZα fragment of β-galactosidase; lacZ fragment
   8893..9193    +  rep_origin     M13 ori (fragment) (sequence partly withheld): M13 bacteriophage origin of replication; arrow indicates direction of (+) strand synthesis
   9194..9324    +  CDS            lacI (fragment): lac repressor; lacI; The lac repressor binds to the lac operator to inhibit transcription in E. coli. This inhibition can be relieved by adding lactose or isopropyl-β-D-thiogalactopyranoside (IPTG).
   9378..9402    -  misc_feature   LB T-DNA repeat: left border repeat from nopaline C58 T-DNA
  10859..10978   -  CDS            tetR (fragment): TETR1_ECOLX - Experimental evidence at protein level: Swiss-Prot protein existence level 1. TetR is the repressor of the tetracycline resistance element; its N-terminal region forms a helix-turn-helix structure and binds DNA. Binding of tetracycline to TetR reduces the repressor affinity for the tetracycline resistance gene (tetA) promoter operator sites. From Escherichia coli.
  10998..12146   -  CDS            trfA: trans-acting replication protein that binds to and activates oriV
  12445..13239   -  CDS            KanR: aminoglycoside phosphotransferase; aphA-3; confers resistance to kanamycin
  13431..14198   +  mobile_element IS1: prokaryotic transposable element IS1
  14207..14356   -  CDS            satA (fragment): STA_BACSU - Also known as yyaR. Experimental evidence at protein level: Swiss-Prot protein existence level 1. Involved in resistance to streptothricin, a broad-spectrum antibiotic produced by streptomycetes. Detoxifies streptothricin via acetylation of the beta amino group of the first beta-lysyl moiety of streptothricin. From Bacillus subtilis (strain 168).
  14355..14549   -  CDS            satA (fragment): STA_BACSU - Also known as yyaR. Experimental evidence at protein level: Swiss-Prot protein existence level 1. Involved in resistance to streptothricin, a broad-spectrum antibiotic produced by streptomycetes. Detoxifies streptothricin via acetylation of the beta amino group of the first beta-lysyl moiety of streptothricin. From Bacillus subtilis (strain 168).
  14552..14827   -  CDS            klaC (fragment): KLAC_ECOLX - Also known as telB. Protein predicted: Swiss-Prot protein existence level 4. Belongs to the kla operon, which is associated with cryptic tellurite resistance, and IncW plasmid fertility inhibition. From Escherichia coli.
  14891..15522   -  rep_origin     oriV: incP origin of replication
