[The description below was written by a language model from this plasmid's Addgene catalogue record and pLannotate feature annotations shown in this document.]
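Description:
pGWB14-LYX143 is a plant binary expression vector built on the pGWB14 backbone for Agrobacterium-mediated transient or stable expression of a Nicotiana benthamiana transcription factor (gene model Niben101Scf00383g00001.1) carrying a C-terminal HA tag. The backbone is a low-copy, broad-host-range IncP-type replicon. The annotated oriV origin and the trfA replication protein allow maintenance in both E. coli and Agrobacterium, and oriT with traJ supports conjugal mobilisation. Bacterial selection is by kanamycin (aphA-3). The annotation also picks up backbone remnants, including tetR and a truncated tetA, an IS1 element, and fragments of lacZα, lacI and an M13 origin.

Three 35S-driven cassettes lie between the nopaline-type right and left T-DNA borders. In the main cassette a CaMV 35S promoter drives the insert, which is flanked by attB1 and attB2 Gateway sites and followed in frame by a 3xHA epitope and the NOS terminator. The record lists Gibson assembly as the cloning method. The annotation tool matches the coding region to Arabidopsis SRS1/STY1, suggesting that the insert belongs to the SHI-related family of transcription activators, although the catalogue entry does not state the family.

Near the right border, a second CaMV 35S promoter drives the tomato bushy stunt virus P19 silencing suppressor with a CaMV poly(A) signal. This element is not mentioned in the catalogue fields. It would be expected to boost transgene expression by limiting post-transcriptional silencing, which is particularly useful in leaf agroinfiltration. The third cassette, in the opposite orientation, expresses hygromycin phosphotransferase with a NOS terminator for selecting stably transformed plants. The HA tag allows immunodetection or immunoprecipitation of the expressed factor.
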