Addgene plasmid #126361: pGWB14-LYX143
Purpose: With a Nicotiana benthamiana transcription factor in PGWB14 backbone, for Agrobacterium mediated transient or stable expression corresponding transcription factor fused with a C-terminal HA tag.
Depositing lab: Silin Zhong. Depositing organization: Chinese University of Hong Kong.
Backbone
  Vector backbone: pGWB14
  Vector type: Plant Expression
  Selectable markers: Hygromycin
Growth in bacteria
  Bacterial resistance: Kanamycin, 50 μg/mL
  Growth temperature: 37°C
  Growth strain: DH5alpha
  Copy number: Low Copy
Gene/Insert
  Gene/Insert name: Niben101Scf00383g00001.1
  Species: Nicotiana benthamiana
  Promoter: CaMV 35S
  Tag / fusion protein: HA (C terminal on insert)
  Cloning method: Gibson Cloning
Terms and licenses: Academic/Nonprofit Terms; Industry Terms: Not Available to Industry
How to cite: pGWB14-LYX143 was a gift from Silin Zhong (Addgene plasmid # 126361 ; http://n2t.net/addgene:126361 ; RRID:Addgene_126361)
